>Addgene plasmid #235455 | pHK506.4 | addgene full sequence | sequence record 473114 | Addgene NGS Result
GAATTCATAGGATAGATTCTGGAAACTTTACCGTCCTTTATAGCTAGCTCAGCCCTTGGTACAATGCTAG
CAGATAGCCGTTACACAGGTGACACTTATTTCAGCCTGCGGTCCGGCCAAGTACTTAGTACACACTGATT
CGCTGGGACGCCCGGGATCCAAGAGATTTCTACACGATTGAGCACTGTCTCAGCCTGCGGTCCGGGTTCA
CTGCCGTATAGGCAGGACACATCTTAGAGTATGTAGTTTCAGAGCTATGCTGGAAACAGCATAGCAAGTT
GAAATAAGGCTAGTCCGTTATCAACTTGAAAAAGTGGCACCGAGTCGGTGCGTTCACTGCCGTATAGGCA
GTCGCTGGGACGCCCGAGGCTTACCTTACCATGGTTCAGCCAAAAAACTTAAGACCGCCGGTCTTGTCCA
CTACCTTGCAGTAATGCGGTGGACAGGATCGGCGGTTTTCTTTTCTCTTCTCAATTCTTCTGACCTGTAA
CGAATAATAGATAGTAAAGTAGTCTCCGATTGAGTTTTCTCTGCCGAGTCCCACCCAGTTCTGTGATTTC
AGTAAGTTGGTAATTGATACACTGTTGCGAGAACTGCTGCCTGGTAGTAGATAGGTTGTTATTGAGTAAG
AAGGTAAAGTGAACGAAATCCCTGAAACTGAGACTGTAGAAAATAAGCTTCAGCCTGCGGTCCGGTTGAC
GGCTAGCTCAGTCCTAGGTACAGTGCTAGCTCGCTGGGACGCCCGAGATAGCCGTTACACAGGTGACACT
TATTTCAGCCTGCGGTCCGGCCATACATACTCTAAGATGTGTCTCGCTGGGACGCCCGGGATCCAAGAGA
TTTCTACACGATTGAGCACTGTCTCAGCCTGCGGTCCGGGTTCACTGCCGTATAGGCAGTAATTTTGTTT
AACTTTAAGAAGGAGATATACATATGCGTAAAGGCGAAGAACTGTTTACCGGTGTGGTTCCGATTCTGGT
GGAACTGGACGGCGATGTTAATGGTCATAAATTCAGTGTTCGCGGCGAAGGTGAAGGCGATGCGACGAAC
GGCAAACTGACCCTGAAATTTATCTGCACCACGGGTAAACTGCCGGTCCCGTGGCCGACGCTGGTGACCA
CGCTGACCTATGGCGTTCAATGTTTTGCGCGTTACCCGGATCACATGAAACAGCACGACTTTTTCAAATC
GGCCATGCCGGAAGGCTATGTGCAGGAACGTACGATTAGCTTTAAAGACGATGGTACGTATAAAACCCGC
GCGGAAGTGAAATTCGAAGGCGATACCCTGGTTAACCGTATCGAACTGAAAGGTATCGATTTCAAAGAAG
ACGGCAATATTCTGGGTCATAAACTGGAATATAACTTCAATTCCCACAACGTGTACATCACCGCGGATAA
ACAGAAAAACGGCATTAAAGCCAATTTCAAAATCCGCCATAATGTGGAAGATGGTAGCGTTCAGCTGGCC
GACCACTATCAGCAAAACACGCCGATTGGTGATGGCCCGGTCCTGCTGCCGGACAATCACTACCTGAGTA
CCCAGTCCGTGCTGTCAAAAGATCCGAACGAAAAACGTGACCACATGGTCCTGCTGGAATTTGTGACGGC
TGCGGGTATCACCCACGGCATGGACGAACTGTATAAATAATAATCGCTGGGACGCCCGCCTGCAGGCTCG
GTACCAAATTCCAGAAAAGAGGCCTCCCGAAAGGGGGGCCTTTTTTCGTTTTGGTCCTAATAGATAAAGG
ATAGGTCTGGTAGTGTTGTTCGTTCTCGCAGGTAAATCAATAATACTCAGCAGTTCCGTAGACTTTTCAG
TGGGACAGGGTAGCGATAACAGATAGATTGTAATAAGACACAGTAGGTGCTCGTAGTTGCGTGAAGAGAA
CCGCTCAGGAAATCCAGTCAGAAGTATTGGTAATCGTTGAAAACTCAGCTCCTAGGATGCAGTGACTCGA
GTTGTAAAACGACGGCCAGTCAATTGGAATTCTTGACGGCTAGCTCAGTCCTAGGTACAGTGCTAGCTAA
TTTTGTTTAACTTTAAGAAGGAGATATACATATGGTGAGCAAGGGCGAGGAGGATAACATGGCCATCATC
AAGGAGTTCATGCGCTTCAAGGTGCACATGGAGGGCTCCGTGAACGGCCACGAGTTCGAGATCGAGGGCG
AGGGCGAGGGCCGCCCCTACGAGGGCACCCAGACCGCCAAGCTGAAGGTGACCAAGGGTGGCCCCCTGCC
CTTCGCCTGGGACATCCTGTCCCCTCAGTTCATGTACGGCTCCAAGGCCTACGTGAAGCACCCCGCCGAC
ATCCCCGACTACTTGAAGCTGTCCTTCCCCGAGGGCTTCAAGTGGGAGCGCGTGATGAACTTCGAGGACG
GCGGCGTGGTGACCGTGACCCAGGACTCCTCTCTGCAGGACGGCGAGTTCATCTACAAGGTGAAGCTGCG
CGGCACCAACTTCCCCTCCGACGGCCCCGTAATGCAGAAGAAGACTATGGGCTGGGAGGCCTCCTCCGAG
CGGATGTACCCCGAGGACGGCGCGCTGAAGGGCGAGATCAAGCAGAGGCTGAAGCTGAAGGACGGCGGCC
ACTACGACGCTGAAGTCAAGACCACCTACAAGGCCAAGAAGCCCGTGCAGCTGCCCGGCGCGTACAACGT
CAACATCAAGTTGGACATCACCTCCCACAACGAGGACTACACCATCGTGGAACAGTACGAACGCGCCGAG
GGCCGCCACTCCACCGGCGGCATGGACGAGCTGTACAAGTAAACTAGTTGCGGCCGCCTGCGCACCACCT
GCAGGACCTCAGCAATCGCTTGGACCAGCTTTCTTAAGGGTACCTATTACAGCTGGATCCGGCGCCGCTC
ATTCGCTAATCGCCACGACGCGTAGTCGACCCGCCAATTCCCATGGGGCGCGCCTGCTGCCACCGCTGAG
CAATAACTAGCATAACCCCTTGGGGCCTCTAAACGGGTCTTGAGGGGTTTTTTGCCAGGCATCAAATAAA
ACGAAAGGCTCAGTCGGAAGACTGGGCACTGTTGAGGATAAATACTTTCTCTACTAGGCGCCTGTTACAC
AGGTCCTCAGCGGCGCGCCTTTGTCGGTGAACGCTCTCCTGAGTAGGACAAATCCGCCGGGAGCGGATTT
GAACGTTGTGAAGCAACGGCCCGGAGGGTGGCGGGCAGGACGCCCGCCATAAACTGCCAGGCATCAAACT
AAGCAGAAGGCCATCCTGACGGATGGCCTTTTTGCGTTTCAGATCTACCGGTAAACCAGCAATAGACATA
AGCGGCTATTTAACGACCCTGCCCTGAACCGACGACAAGCTGACGACCGGGTCTCCGCAAGTGGCACTTT
TCGGGGAAATGTGCGCGGAACCCCTATTTGTTTATTTTTCTAAATACATTCAAATATGTATCCGCTCATG
AATTAATTCTTAGAAAAACTCATCGAGCATCAAATGAAACTGCAATTTATTCATATCAGGATTATCAATA
CCATATTTTTGAAAAAGCCGTTTCTGTAATGAAGGAGAAAACTCACCGAGGCAGTTCCATAGGATGGCAA
GATCCTGGTATCGGTCTGCGATTCCGACTCGTCCAACATCAATACAACCTATTAATTTCCCCTCGTCAAA
AATAAGGTTATCAAGTGAGAAATCACCATGAGTGACGACTGAATCCGGTGAGAATGGCAAAAGTTTATGC
ATTTCTTTCCAGACTTGTTCAACAGGCCAGCCATTACGCTCGTCATCAAAATCACTCGCATCAACCAAAC
CGTTATTCATTCGTGATTGCGCCTGAGCGAGACGAAATACGCGGTCGCTGTTAAAAGGACAATTACAAAC
AGGAATCGAATGCAACCGGCGCAGGAACACTGCCAGCGCATCAACAATATTTTCACCTGAATCAGGATAT
TCTTCTAATACCTGGAATGCTGTTTTCCCGGGGATCGCAGTGGTGAGTAACCATGCATCATCAGGAGTAC
GGATAAAATGCTTGATGGTCGGAAGAGGCATAAATTCCGTCAGCCAGTTTAGTCTGACCATCTCATCTGT
AACATCATTGGCAACGCTACCTTTGCCATGTTTCAGAAACAACTCTGGCGCATCGGGCTTCCCATACAAT
CGATAGATTGTCGCACCTGATTGCCCGACATTATCGCGAGCCCATTTATACCCATATAAATCAGCATCCA
TGTTGGAATTTAATCGCGGCCTAGAGCAAGACGTTTCCCGTTGAATATGGCTCATACTCTTCCTTTTTCA
ATATTATTGAAGCATTTATCAGGGTTATTGTCTCATGAGCGGATACATATTTGAATGTATTTAGAAAAAT
AAACAAATAGGCATGCTAGCGCAGAAACGTCCTAGAAGATGCCAGGAGGATACTTAGCAGAGAGACAATA
AGGCCGGAGCGAAGCCGTTTTTCCATAGGCTCCGCCCCCCTGACGAACATCACGAAATCTGACGCTCAAA
TCAGTGGTGGCGAAACCCGACAGGACTATAAAGATACCAGGCGTTTCCCCCTGATGGCTCCCTCTTGCGC
TCTCCTGTTCCCGTCCTGCGGCGTCCGTGTTGTGGTGGAGGCTTTACCCAAATCACCACGTCCCGTTCCG
TGTAGACAGTTCGCTCCAAGCTGGGCTGTGTGCAAGAACCCCCCGTTCAGCCCGACTGCTGCGCCTTATC
CGGTAACTATCATCTTGAGTCCAACCCGGAAAGACACGACAAAACGCCACTGGCAGCAGCCATTGGTAAC
TGAGAATTAGTGGATTTAGATATCGAGAGTCTTGAAGTGGTGGCCTAACAGAGGCTACACTGAAAGGACA
GTATTTGGTATCTGCGCTCCACTAAAGCCAGTTACCAGGTTAAGCAGTTCCCCAACTGACTTAACCTTCG
ATCAAACCGCCTCCCCAGGCGGTTTTTTCGTTTACAGAGCAGGAGATTACGACGATCGTAAAAGGATCTC
AAGAAGATCCTTTACGGATTCCCGACACCATCACTCTAGA
Features (pLannotate 1.2.2; 16 found; start..end, strand, type, name):
    264..331     +  misc_RNA       tracrRNA (fragment): trans-activating CRISPR RNA for the Streptococcus pyogenes CRISPR/Cas9 system
    696..720     +  promoter       J23119(SpeI) promoter (fragment): bacterial promoter (Registry of Standard Biological Parts BBa J23119) modified to end with an SpeI site
    904..926     +  RBS            RBS: efficient ribosome binding site from bacteriophage T7 gene 10 (Olins and Rangwala, 1989)
    934..1647    +  CDS            Superfolder GFP: Superfolder GFP is a basic (constitutively fluorescent) green fluorescent protein published in 2005, derived from Aequorea victoria. It is reported to be a very rapidly-maturing weak dimer.
   1961..1980    -  CDS            lacZα (fragment): LacZα fragment of β-galactosidase; lacZ fragment
   1993..2017    +  promoter       J23119(SpeI) promoter (fragment): bacterial promoter (Registry of Standard Biological Parts BBa J23119) modified to end with an SpeI site
   2032..2054    +  RBS            RBS: efficient ribosome binding site from bacteriophage T7 gene 10 (Olins and Rangwala, 1989)
   2062..2769    +  CDS            mCherry: mCherry is a basic (constitutively fluorescent) red fluorescent protein published in 2004, derived from Discosoma sp.. It is reported to be a very rapidly-maturing monomer with low acid sensitivity.
   2947..2994    +  terminator     T7 terminator: transcription terminator for bacteriophage T7 RNA polymerase
   3003..3037    +  terminator     rrnB T1 terminator (fragment): transcription terminator T1 from the E. coli rrnB gene
   3100..3133    +  terminator     rrnB T1 terminator (fragment): Escherichia coli rrnB; transcription terminator T1 from the E. coli rrnB gene
   3225..3252    +  terminator     rrnB T2 terminator: transcription terminator T2 from the E. coli rrnB gene
   3374..3431    +  promoter       AmpR promoter (fragment): bla
   3440..4255    -  CDS            KanR: aminoglycoside phosphotransferase; aph(3')-Ia; confers resistance to kanamycin in bacteria or G418 (Geneticin®) in eukaryotes
   4256..4347    -  promoter       AmpR promoter: bla
   4365..5000    -  rep_origin     ColA ori: Plasmids containing the ColA origin of replication can be propagated in E. coli cells that contain additional plasmids with compatible origins.
