[The description below was written by a language model from this plasmid's Addgene catalogue record and pLannotate feature annotations shown in this document.]
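Description:
pHK506.4 is a 5,010 nt synthetic biology plasmid built on a pColA backbone for use in Escherichia coli. It replicates from the ColA origin, which is compatible with other common origins and so lets the plasmid coexist with additional plasmids in the same cell. It is selected with kanamycin through an aph(3')-Ia (KanR) gene driven by the AmpR (bla) promoter. The record lists it as high copy.

The payload is described as a BUF/YES gate "receiver" carrying a binding site for sgRNA2, part of a system for intercellular communication based on M13 phagemid transfer and CRISPR-based gene regulation. The annotated features show two fluorescent reporter cassettes in the same orientation. Each has a partial match to the constitutive J23119 promoter and a T7 gene 10 ribosome binding site. The first drives superfolder GFP and the second mCherry, and they are followed by a run of T7 and rrnB T1/T2 terminators. Upstream of the sfGFP cassette lies a fragment annotated as S. pyogenes tracrRNA, which probably represents an sgRNA scaffold encoded on the plasmid; its spacer and promoter are not annotated. The sgRNA2 binding site itself is also not annotated, so the table does not show which reporter it controls or how the logic is wired.

The plasmid encodes no Cas protein, and the depositor notes that it needs a separate dCas9 plasmid. The notes also name JM101 as the working strain for phagemid transfer. A buffer gate passes its input through to its output, so receiver cells would be expected to report an sgRNA2 signal delivered by phagemid as a change in fluorescence. The second fluorescent protein may serve as a reference, although the record does not assign roles to the two reporters.
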