Addgene plasmid #235455: pHK506.4
Purpose: BUF/YES gate receiver with bs for sgRNA2
Depositing lab: Yolanda Schaerli. Depositing organization: Universite de Lausanne (UNIL). Publication: Engineering intercellular communication using M13 phagemid and CRISPR-based gene regulation for multicellular computing in Escherichia coli. Kusumawardhani H, Zoppi F, Avendano R, Schaerli Y. Nat Commun. 2025 Apr 15;16(1):3569. doi: 10.1038/s41467-025-58760-z. PubMed 40234414.
Backbone
  Vector backbone: pColA
  Vector type: Synthetic Biology
Growth in bacteria
  Bacterial resistance: Kanamycin, 50 μg/mL
  Growth temperature: 37°C
  Growth strain: DH5alpha
  Copy number: High Copy
Gene/Insert
  Gene/Insert name: YES/BUF gate (alt names: sfGFP; mCherry)
  Species: Escherichia coli
  Cloning method: Gibson Cloning
Terms and licenses: Academic/Nonprofit Terms; Industry Terms: Not Available to Industry
Depositor comments: JM101 (working strain for phagemid transfer). Requires the dCas9 plasmid, pJ1996v2 (Addgene plasmid #140664). Please visit https://doi.org/10.1101/2024.08.28.610043 for bioRxiv preprint.
How to cite: pHK506.4 was a gift from Yolanda Schaerli (Addgene plasmid # 235455 ; http://n2t.net/addgene:235455 ; RRID:Addgene_235455)
